Addgene plasmid #218513: pEC3104 (pSpy1C-PgyrA(Sag)_ermBL-ermB'~ffluc)
Purpose: replicative E. coli-S. pyogenes shuttle plasmid for erythromycin-inducible expression of the Firefly luciferase
Depositing lab: Emmanuelle Charpentier. Depositing organization: Max Planck Unit for the Science of Pathogens. Publication: Expanding the genetic toolbox for the obligate human pathogen Streptococcus pyogenes. Lautenschlager N, Schmidt K, Schiffer C, Wulff TF, Hahnke K, Finstermeier K, Mansour M, Elsholz AKW, Charpentier E. Front Bioeng Biotechnol. 2024 Jun 7;12:1395659. doi: 10.3389/fbioe.2024.1395659. eCollection 2024. PubMed 38911550.
Backbone
  Vector backbone: pSpy1C
  Total vector size (bp): 5880
  Modifications to backbone: The MCS with the mrfp cassette was replaced with the erythromycin-inducible riboswitch (PgyrA_ermBL-ermB') and the ffluc reporter gene. See the associated publication for detailed construction information.
  Vector type: Bacterial Expression, Luciferase
Growth in bacteria
  Bacterial resistance: Chloramphenicol, 25 μg/mL
  Growth temperature: 37°C
  Growth strain: DH5alpha
  Growth instructions: For E. coli, use 20 µg/mL chloramphenicol in LB medium. For S. pyogenes, use 20 µg/mL chloramphenicol in THY medium. Expression of ffluc reporter in the presence of erythromycin. See associated publication for details.
  Copy number: High Copy
Gene/Insert
  Gene/Insert name: ffluc
  Species: Photinus pyralis
  Insert size (bp): 1653
  Mutation: deletion of the Plac_mrfp cassette
  GenBank ID: XM_031473197
  Promoter: PgyrA_ermBL-ermB'
  Cloning method: Gibson Cloning
  Sequencing primers: 5′ GTAAAACGACGGCCAGTC; 3′ CAGGAAACAGCTATGAC
Terms and licenses: Academic/Nonprofit Terms; Industry Terms: Not Available to Industry
Depositor comments: This high-copy replicative shuttle plasmid features an erythromycin-inducible riboswitch driving expression of the Firefly luciferase in the presence of erythromycin. Luminescence can be detected by adding luciferin to the culture. See associated publication for more details. Resource Information: The erythromycin-inducible riboswitch was taken from pLZ12Km2-TA:PgyrA(Sag)-ermBL-ermB':A2I:ffluc-tt3, which was used in the following publication: Dynamics of diversified A-to-I editing in Streptococcus pyogenes is governed by changes in mRNA stability Thomas F. Wulff, Karin Hahnke, Anne-Laure Lécrivain, Katja Schmidt, Rina Ahmed-Begrich, Knut Finstermeier, Emmanuelle Charpentier bioRxiv 2023.09.19.555891; doi: https://doi.org/10.1101/2023.09.19.555891 The ffluc reporter gene was taken from the original pLZ12Km2-P23R:TA:ffluc plasmid (Plasmid #88900). Please download the detailed plasmid map using the file linked below
How to cite: pEC3104 (pSpy1C-PgyrA(Sag)_ermBL-ermB'~ffluc) was a gift from Emmanuelle Charpentier (Addgene plasmid # 218513 ; http://n2t.net/addgene:218513 ; RRID:Addgene_218513)
