[The description below was written by a language model from this plasmid's Addgene catalogue record and pLannotate feature annotations shown in this document.]
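Description:
pEC3104 (pSpy1C-PgyrA(Sag)_ermBL-ermB'~ffluc) is a replicative, high-copy shuttle plasmid for Escherichia coli and Streptococcus pyogenes, built on the pSpy1C backbone. The catalogue gives its size as about 5.9 kb, and the sequenced record is 5,908 nt. Selection in both hosts relies on chloramphenicol resistance, which matches the annotated cat gene of Staphylococcus aureus type. The feature table also detects Gram-positive replication functions: a RepB initiator related to a Streptococcus agalactiae plasmid protein that nicks the plus origin, a second RepB-like fragment, and a cop fragment thought to control replication. No conventional E. coli origin is annotated, so the record does not state which element supports replication in E. coli. A very short hit to a mouse Rosa26 homology arm and a small lacZα remnant are most likely an annotation artefact and a leftover of the former cloning site.

The backbone's multiple cloning site and Plac-mrfp cassette were replaced by Gibson assembly with an erythromycin-inducible expression module and the firefly luciferase gene (ffluc, from Photinus pyralis, roughly 1.65 kb). The module combines the PgyrA promoter, labelled Sag in the plasmid name, with the ermBL leader peptide and the start of ermB (ermB'). The leader appears in the table as a short erm leader peptide coding sequence upstream of luciferase. In the native erm system, erythromycin-bound ribosomes stall on the leader and this relieves repression of the downstream gene. The depositor calls this element a riboswitch, and ffluc is expressed only in the presence of erythromycin. A lambda t0 terminator lies upstream of the cassette on the opposite strand. Luminescence is read after adding luciferin to cultures, so the plasmid serves as a reporter for characterising inducible gene expression in S. pyogenes.
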