Features (pLannotate 1.2.2; 9 found; start..end, strand, type, name):
    273..389     +  CDS            cop (fragment): COP1_STAAU - Protein predicted: Swiss-Prot protein existence level 4. Putative control of replication message. From Staphylococcus aureus.
    624..1271    +  CDS            cat: CAT1_STAAU - Experimental evidence at transcript level: Swiss-Prot protein existence level 2. This enzyme is an effector of chloramphenicol resistance in bacteria. From Staphylococcus aureus.
   1518..1539    -  misc_feature   HA-R (fragment): right homology arm from intron 1 of the mouse Rosa26 gene (Soriano, 1999)
   1706..2326    -  CDS            repB: REPB_STRAG - Experimental evidence at protein level: Swiss-Prot protein existence level 1. Is essential for plasmid replication. Nicks the positive strand at the plus origin of replication. From Streptococcus agalactiae.
   3142..3463    +  CDS            repB (fragment): RepB replication protein; repB; from Enterococcus faecalis plasmid pAMα1 AAN03827.1 22652809.0
   3710..3744    -  terminator     lambda t0 terminator: minimal transcription terminator from phage lambda (Scholtissek and Grosse, 1987)
   3780..3796    -  CDS            lacZα (fragment): LacZα fragment of β-galactosidase; lacZ fragment
   4007..4087    +  CDS            ermC: LPRM_ENTFL - Protein predicted: Swiss-Prot protein existence level 4. This peptide is involved in the control mechanism of the synthesis of the erythromycin resistance protein. From Enterococcus faecalis (Streptococcus faecalis).
   4245..5894    +  CDS            luciferase: firefly luciferase; luc
>Addgene plasmid #218513 | pEC3104 (pSpy1C-PgyrA(Sag)_ermBL-ermB'~ffluc) | addgene full sequence | sequence record 444102 | Addgene NGS Result
TGTGTCATAGCTGTTTCCTGCAAAGAATGGTGATGACAATTGTACAGGTTATCAATAAAGCCATTGATAC
TCTCATTCTTATCCCGTATTTATTAACTTCTCCTAGTATTAGTAATTATCATGGCTGTCATGGCGCATTA
ACGGAATAAAGGGTGTGCTTAAATCGGGCCATTTTGCGTAATAAGAAAAAGGATTAATTATGAGCGAATT
GAATTAATAATAAGGTAATAGATTTACATTAGAAAATGAAAGGGGATTTTATGCGTGAGAATGTTACAGT
CTATCCCGGCAATAGTTACCCTTATTATCAAGATAAGAAAGAAAAGGATTTTTCGCTACGCTCAAATCCT
TTAAAAAAACACAAAAGACCACATTTTTTAATGTGGTCTTTTATTCTTCAACTAAAGCACCCATTAGTTC
AACAAACGAAAATTGGATAAAGTGGGATATTTTTAAAATATATATTTATGTTACAGTAATATTGACTTTT
AAAAAAGGATTGATTATAATGAAGAAAGCAGACAAGTAAGCCTCCTAAATTCACTTTAGATAAAAATTTA
GGAGGCATATCAAATGAACTTTAATAAAATTCACTTTAGATAAAAATTTAGGAGGCATATCAAATGAACT
TTAATAAAATTGATTTAGACAATTGGAAGAGAAAAGAGATATTTAATCATTATTTGAACCAACAAACGAC
TTTTAGTATAACCACAGAAATTGATATTAGTGTTTTATACCGAAACATAAAACAAGAAGGATATAAATTT
TACCCTGCATTTATTTTCTTAGTGACAAGGGTGATAAACTCAAATACAGCTTTTAGAACTGGTTACAATA
GCGACGGAGAGTTAGGTTATTGGGATAAGTTAGAGCCACTTTATACAATTTTTGATGGTGTATCTAAAAC
ATTCTCTGGTATTTGGACTCCTGTAAAGAATGACTTCAAAGAGTTTTATGATTTATACCTTTCTGATGTA
GAGAAATATAATGGTTCGGGGAAATTGTTTCCCAAAACACCTATACCTGAAAATGCTTTTTCTCTTTCTA
TTATTCCATGGACTTCATTTACTGGGTTTAACTTAAATATCAATAATAATAGTAATTACCTTCTACCCAT
TATTACAGCAGGAAAATTCATTAATAAAGGTAATTCAATATATTTACCGCTATCTTTACAGGTACATCAT
TCTGTTTGTGATGGTTATCATGCAGGATTGTTTATGAACTCTATTCAGGAATTGTCAGATAGGCCTAATG
ACTGGCTTTTATAATATGAGATAATGCCGACTGTACTTTTTACAGTCGGTTTTCTAATGTCACTAACCTG
CCCCGTTAGTTGAAGAAGGTTTTTATATTACAGCTCCAGATCCATATCCTTCTTTTTCTGAACCGACTTC
TCCTTTTTCGCTTCTTTATTCCAATTGCTTTATTGACGTTGAGCCTCGGAACCCTTAACAATCCCAAAAC
TTGTCGACTTTCGTCAGGGGGGCTTTTATTTATTCAATAATCCCTCCTCTCAATAAATCTATTGTTGTAC
TTAATTCAACTTCCATTTCTCTGTATCTTTCAATACGCTCTTTTAAGTCCTTAATTTCTTTTTTTAATTC
CTCATTTTCAGCAAATAACTCTTTTTCTTTGTTTGTCATTTTATTTCCCCCGTTTCAGCATCAAGAACCT
TTGCATAACTTGCTCTATATCCACACTGATAATTGCCCTCAAACCATAATCTAAAGGCGCTAGAGTTTGT
TGAAACAATATCTTTTACATCATTCGTATTTAAAATTCCAAACTCCGCTCCCCTAAGGCGAATAAAAGCC
ATTAACTCTTTTGTATTTACCAAATTATAGTCATCCACTATATCTAAAAGTAAATTCTTCAATTTTCTTT
TTTGGCTTTCATCAAGTGTTATATAGCGGTCAATATCAAAATCATTAATGTTCAAAATATCTTTTTTGTC
GTATATATGTTTATTCTTAGCAATAGCGTCCTTTGATTCATGAGTCAAATATTCATATGAACCTTTGATA
TAATCAAGTATCTCAACATGAGCAACTGAACTATTCCCCAATTTTCGCTTAATCTTGTTCCTAACGCTTT
CTATTGTTACAGGATTTCGTGCAATATATATAACGTGATAGTGTGGTTTTTTATAGTGCTTTCCATTTCG
TATAACATCACTACTATTCCATGTATCTTTATCTTTTTTTTCGTCCATATCGTGTAAAGGACTGACAGCC
ATAGATACGCCCAAACTCTCTAATTTTTCTTTCCAATCATTAGGAATTGAGTCAGGATATAATAAAAATC
CAAAATTTCTAGCTTTAGTATTTTTAATAGCCATGATATAATTACCTTATCAAAAACAAGTAGCGAAAAC
TCGTATCCTTCTAAAAACGCGAGCTTTCGCTTATTTTTTTTGTTCTGATTCCTTTCTTGCATATTCTTCT
ATAGCTAACGCCGCAACCGCAGATTTTGAAAAACCTTTTTGTTTCGCCATATCTGTTAATTTTTTATCTT
GCTCTTTTGTCAGAGAAATCATAACTCTTTTTTTCGATTCTGAAATCACCATTTAAAAAACTCCAATCAA
ATAATTTTATAAAATTAGTGTATCACTTTGTAATCATAAAAACAACAATAAAGCTACTTAAATATAGATT
TATAAAAAACGTTGGCGATTCGTTGGCGATTGAAAAACCCCTCAAACCCTTGAGCCAGTTGGGATAGAGC
GTTTTTGGCACAAAAATTGGCACTCGGCACTTAATGGGGGGTCGTAGTACGGAAGCAAAATTCGCTTCCT
TTCCCCCCATTTTTTTCCAAATTCCAAATTTTTTTCAAAAATTTTCCAGCGCTACCGCTCGGCAAAATTG
CAAGCAATTTTTAAAATCAAACCCATGAGGGAATTTCATTCCCTCAAACTCCCTTGAGCCTCCTCCAACC
GAAATAGAAGGACGCTGCGCTTATTATTTCATTCAGTCATCGGCTTTCATAATCTAACAGACAACATCTT
CGCTGCAAAGCCACGCTACGCTCAAGGGCTTTTACGCTACGATAACGCCTGTTTTAACGATTATGCCGAT
AACTAAACGAAATAAACGCTAAAACGTCACAGAAACGATTTTCAGACGTTTTAATAAAAAATCGACCGAA
AAATAAATATAAATCGGATATACAATCGGCAATTGACGAAACTGCAAAATATCCTGTAAAGGATACGGAT
TTTATGACCGATGATGAAGAAAAGAATTTGAAACGTTTGTCTGATTTGGAGGAAGGTTTACACCGTAAAA
GGTTAATCTCCTATGGTGGTTTGTTAAAAGAAATACATAAAAAATTAAACCTTGATGACACAGAAGAAGG
CGATTTGATTCATACAGATGATGACGAAAAAGCCGATGAAGATGGATTTTCTATTATTGCAATGTGGAAT
TGGGAACGGAAAAATTATTTTATTAAAGAGTAGTTCAACAAACGGGCCAGTTTGTTGAAGATTAGATGCT
ATAATTGTTATTAAAAGGATTGAAGGATGCTTAGGAAGACGAGTTATTAATAGCTGAATAAGAACGGTGC
TCTCCAAATATTCTTATTTAGAAAAGCAAATCTAAAATTATCTGAAAAGGGAATGAGAATAGTGAATGGA
CCAATAATAATGACTAGAGAAGAAAGAATGAAGATTGTTCATGAAATTAAGGAACGAATATTGGATAACA
TAAAAAACGCCCGGCGGCAACCGAGCGTTCTGAATTATGGGGATGATGTTAAGGCTATTGGTGTTTATGG
TAAAACGACGGCCAGTCGCCTATCATTTTCAATGAAAGAAGTCACTAATAAAATGTGAAAAAATTTGCAA
ACAAATTGAAATATCATAGAAAACTATTGAAAACGCTGAGTGTCTTGATATTTTTGATACCGATTTATCA
TCGCAATTTTACCTAAATTATGGTACAATGTAAGAGGAAGTTAAATTAGATGCTAAAAATTTGTAATTAA
GAAGGAGGGATTCGTCATGTTGGTATTCCAAATGCGTAATGTAGATAAAACATCTACTGTTTTGAAACAG
ACTAAAAACAGTGATTACGCAGATAAATAAATACGTTAGATTAATTCCTACCAGTGACTAATCTTATGAC
TTTTTAAACAGATAACTAAAATTACAAACAAATCGTTTAACTTCTGTATTTATTTATAGATGTAATCACT
TCAGGAGTGATTACATGAACAAAAATATAAAATATTCTCAAAACGAAGACGCCAAAAACATAAAGAAAGG
CCCGGCGCCATTCTATCCTCTAGAGGATGGAACCGCTGGAGAGCAACTGCATAAGGCTATGAAGAGATAC
GCCCTGGTTCCTGGAACAATTGCTTTTACAGATGCACATATCGAGGTGAACATCACGTACGCGGAATACT
TCGAAATGTCCGTTCGGTTGGCAGAAGCTATGAAACGATATGGGCTGAATACAAATCACAGAATCGTCGT
ATGCAGTGAAAACTCTCTTCAATTCTTTATGCCGGTGTTGGGCGCGTTATTTATCGGAGTTGCAGTTGCG
CCCGCGAACGACATTTATAATGAACGTGAATTGCTCAACAGTATGAACATTTCGCAGCCTACCGTAGTGT
TTGTTTCCAAAAAGGGGTTGCAAAAAATTTTGAACGTGCAAAAAAAATTACCAATAATCCAGAAAATTAT
TATCATGGATTCTAAAACGGATTACCAGGGATTTCAGTCGATGTACACGTTCGTCACATCTCATCTACCT
CCCGGTTTTAATGAATACGATTTTGTACCAGAGTCCTTTGATCGTGACAAAACAATTGCACTGATAATGA
ATTCCTCTGGATCTACTGGGTTACCTAAGGGTGTGGCCCTTCCGCATAGAACTGCCTGCGTCAGATTCTC
GCATGCCAGAGATCCTATTTTTGGCAATCAAATCATTCCGGATACTGCGATTTTAAGTGTTGTTCCATTC
CATCACGGTTTTGGAATGTTTACTACACTCGGATATTTGATATGTGGATTTCGAGTCGTCTTAATGTATA
GATTTGAAGAAGAGCTGTTTTTACGATCCCTTCAGGATTACAAAATTCAAAGTGCGTTGCTAGTACCAAC
CCTATTTTCATTCTTCGCCAAAAGCACTCTGATTGACAAATACGATTTATCTAATTTACACGAAATTGCT
TCTGGGGGCGCACCTCTTTCGAAAGAAGTCGGGGAAGCGGTTGCAAAACGCTTCCATCTTCCAGGGATAC
GACAAGGATATGGGCTCACTGAGACTACATCAGCTATTCTGATTACACCCGAGGGGGATGATAAACCGGG
CGCGGTCGGTAAAGTTGTTCCATTTTTTGAAGCGAAGGTTGTGGATCTGGATACCGGGAAAACGCTGGGC
GTTAATCAGAGAGGCGAATTATGTGTCAGAGGACCTATGATTATGTCCGGTTATGTAAACAATCCGGAAG
CGACCAACGCCTTGATTGACAAGGATGGATGGCTACATTCTGGAGACATAGCTTACTGGGACGAAGACGA
ACACTTCTTCATAGTTGACCGCTTGAAGTCTTTAATTAAATACAAAGGATATCAGGTGGCCCCCGCTGAA
TTGGAATCGATATTGTTACAACACCCCAACATCTTCGACGCGGGCGTGGCAGGTCTTCCCGACGATGACG
CCGGTGAACTTCCCGCCGCCGTTGTTGTTTTGGAGCACGGAAAGACGATGACGGAAAAAGAGATCGTGGA
TTACGTCGCCAGTCAAGTAACAACCGCGAAAAAGTTGCGCGGAGGAGTTGTGTTTGTGGACGAAGTACCG
AAAGGTCTTACCGGAAAACTCGACGCAAGAAAAATCAGAGAGATCCTCATAAAGGCCAAGAAGGGCGGAA
AGTCCAAATTGTAATACTAGTACTGCAG
